>Addgene plasmid | pMV306G13+Lux | analyzer sequence | sequence record 12288
GCTAGAGCCGTGAACGACAGGGCGAACGCCAGCCCGCCGACGGCGAGGGTTCCGACCGCTGCAACTCCCG
GTGCAACCTTGTCCCGGTCTATTCTCTTCACTGCACCAGCTCCAATCTGGTGTGAATGCCCCTCGTCTGT
TCGCGCAGGCGGGGGGCTCTATTCGTTTGTCAGCATCGAAAGTAGCCAGATCAGGGATGCGTTGCAACCG
CGTATGCCCAGGTCAGAAGAGTCGCACAAGAGTTGCAGACCCCTGGAAAGAAAAATGGCCAGAGGGCGAA
AACACCCTCTGACCAGCGGAGCGGGCGACGGGAATCGAACCCGCGTAGCTAGTTTGGAAGAATGGGTGTC
TGCCGACCACATATATGGGCCGGTCAAGATAGGTTTTTACCCCCTCTCGGCTGCATCCTCTAAGTGGAAA
GAAATTGCAGGTCGTAGAAGCGCGTTGAAGCCTGAGAGTTGCACAGGAGTTGCAACCCGGTAGCCTTGTT
CACGACGAGAGGAGACCTAGTTGGCACGTCGCGGATGGGGATCGCTGAAGACTCAGCGCAGCGGGAGGAT
CCAAGCCTCATACGTCAACCCGCAGGACGGTGTGAGGTACTACGCGCTGCAGACCTACGACAACAAGATG
GACGCCGAAGCCTGGCTCGCGGGCGAGAAGCGGCTCATCGAGATGGAGACCTGGACCCCTCCACAGGACC
GGGCGAAGAAGGCAGCCGCCAGCGCCATCACGCTGGAGGAGTACACCCGGAAGTGGCTCGTGGAGCGCGA
CCTCGCAGACGGCACCAGGGATCTGTACAGCGGGCACGCGGAGCGCCGCATCTACCCGGTGCTAGGTGAA
GTGGCGGTCACAGAGATGACGCCAGCTCTGGTGCGTGCGTGGTGGGCCGGGATGGGTAGGAAGCACCCGA
CTGCCCGCCGGCATGCCTACAACGTCCTCCGGGCGGTGATGAACACAGCGGTCGAGGACAAGCTGATCGC
AGAGAACCCGTGCCGGATCGAGCAGAAGGCAGCCGATGAGCGCGACGTAGAGGCGCTGACGCCTGAGGAG
CTGGACATCGTCGCCGCTGAGATCTTCGAGCACTACCGGATCGCGGCATACATCCTGGCGTGGACGAGCC
TCCGGTTCGGAGAGCTGATCGAGCTTCGCCGCAAGGACATCGTGGACGACGGCATGACGATGAAGCTCCG
GGTGCGCCGTGGCGCTTCCCGCGTGGGGAACAAGATCGTCGTTGGCAACGCCAAGACCGTCCGGTCGAAG
CGTCCTGTGACGGTTCCGCCTCACGTCGCGGAGATGATCCGAGCGCACATGAAGGACCGTACGAAGATGA
ACAAGGGCCCCGAGGCATTCCTGGTGACCACGACGCAGGGCAACCGGCTGTCGAAGTCCGCGTTCACCAA
GTCGCTGAAGCGTGGCTACGCCAAGATCGGTCGGCCGGAACTCCGCATCCACGACCTCCGCGCTGTCGGC
GCTACGTTCGCCGCTCAGGCAGGTGCGACGACCAAGGAGCTGATGGCCCGTCTCGGTCACACGACTCCTA
GGATGGCGATGAAGTACCAGATGGCGTCTGAGGCCCGCGACGAGGCTATCGCTGAGGCGATGTCCAAGCT
GGCCAAGACCTCCTGAAACGCAAAAAGCCCCCCTCCCAAGGACACTGAGTCCTAAAGAGGGGGGTTTCTT
GTCAGTACGCGAAGAACCACGCCTGGCCGCGAGCGCCAGCACCGCCGCTCTGTGCGGAGACCTGGGCACC
AGCCCCGCCGCCGCCAGGAGCATTGCCGTTCCCGCCAGCTAGCAACAAAGCGACGTTGTGTCTCAAAATC
TCTGATGTTACATTGCACAAGATAAAAATATATCATCATGAACAATAAAACTGTCTGCTTACATAAACAG
TAATACAAGGGGTGTTATGAGCCATATTCAACGGGAAACGTCTTGCTCGAGGCCGCGATTAAATTCCAAC
ATGGATGCTGATTTATATGGGTATAAATGGGCTCGCGATAATGTCGGGCAATCAGGTGCGACAATCTATC
GCTTGTATGGGAAGCCCCATGCGCCAGAGTTGTTTCTGAAACATGGCAAAGGTAGCGTTGCCAATGATGT
TACAGATGAGATGGTCAGACTAAACTGGCTGACGGAATTTATGCCTCTTCCGACCATCAAGCATTTTATC
CGTACTCCTGATGATGCATGGTTACTCACCACTGCGATCCCCGGGAAAACAGCATTCCAGGTATTAGAAG
AATATCCTGATTCAGGTGAAAATATTGTTGATGCGCTGGCAGTGTTCCTGCGCCGGTTGCATTCGATTCC
TGTTTGTAATTGTCCTTTTAACAGCGATCGCGTATTTCGTCTCGCTCAGGCGCAATCACGAATGAATAAC
GGTTTGGTTGATGCGAGTGATTTTGATGACGAGCGTAATGGCTGGCCTGTTGAACAAGTCTGGAAAGAAA
TGCATAATCTTTTGCCATTCTCACCGGATTCAGTCGTCACTCATGGTGATTTCTCACTTGATAACCTTAT
TTTTGACGAGGGGAAATTAATAGGTTGTATTGATGTTGGACGAGTCGGAATCGCAGACCGATACCAGGAT
CTTGCCATCCTATGGAACTGCCTCGGTGAGTTTTCTCCTTCATTACAGAAACGGCTTTTTCAAAAATATG
GTATTGATAATCCTGATATGAATAAATTGCAGTTTCATTTGATGCTCGATGAGTTTTTCTAATCAGAATT
GGTTAATTGGTTGTAACACTGGCAGAGCATTACGCTGACTTGACGGGACGGCGGCTTTGTTGAATAAATC
GAACTTTTGCTGAGTTGAAGGATCAGATCACGCATCTTCCCGACAACGCAGACCGTTCCGTGGCAAAGCA
AAAGTTCAAAATCACCAACTGGTCCACCTACAACAAAGCTCTCATCAACCGTGGCTCCCTCACTTTCTGG
CTGGATGATGGGGCGATTCAGGCCTGGTATGAGTCAGCAACACCTTCTTCACGAGGCAGACCTCACTAGT
TCCACTGAGCGTCAGACCCCGTAGAAAAGATCAAAGGATCTTCTTGAGATCCTTTTTTTCTGCGCGTAAT
CTGCTGCTTGCAAACAAAAAAACCACCGCTACCAGCGGTGGTTTGTTTGCCGGATCAAGAGCTACCAACT
CTTTTTCCGAAGGTAACTGGCTTCAGCAGAGCGCAGATACCAAATACTGTCCTTCTAGTGTAGCCGTAGT
TAGGCCACCACTTCAAGAACTCTGTAGCACCGCCTACATACCTCGCTCTGCTAATCCTGTTACCAGTGGC
TGCTGCCAGTGGCGATAAGTCGTGTCTTACCGGGTTGGACTCAAGACGATAGTTACCGGATAAGGCGCAG
CGGTCGGGCTGAACGGGGGGTTCGTGCACACAGCCCAGCTTGGAGCGAACGACCTACACCGAACTGAGAT
ACCTACAGCGTGAGCATTGAGAAAGCGCCACGCTTCCCGAAGGGAGAAAGGCGGACAGGTATCCGGTAAG
CGGCAGGGTCGGAACAGGAGAGCGCACGAGGGAGCTTCCAGGGGGAAACGCCTGGTATCTTTATAGTCCT
GTCGGGTTTCGCCACCTCTGACTTGAGCGTCGATTTTTGTGATGCTCGTCAGGGGGGCGGAGCCTATGGA
AAAACGCCAGCAACGCGGCCTTTTTACGGTTCCTGGCCTTTTGCTGGCCTTTTGCTCACATGTTCTTTCC
TGCGTTATCCCCTGATTCTGTGGATAACCGTATTACCGCCTTTGAGTGAGCTGATACCGCTCGCCGCAGC
CGAACGACCGAGCGCAACGCGTGCGGCCGCGATCGCCACTAGCGCCGCGGTCGGAATCAGCGCACTGGCC
GCCGGAGCGGTCAGCTACCTGTTGCTGCGCCGCTTCGCTTTCTAGCACCGACGTCCCGGCGCCAGCAGCT
ACCTCTCGAGCAAACGTTTTGCGCGCCCGAAAAATAAGTCGTTGCAGAACTTTCATGAATTAGGCCTTGC
TGCGCCCAGGCTCCAGTAGTAGAAATGGAGTCACGGCAGCCCGGTGAAGCCAAGGTCGAACCGGAAGAGA
AGGTTCGTCCTCCCGACCCGGGCACCCAGCACGGCCCCCGGAACCCACGCGGAGTCATAGCCGCGATAAT
GGCAGAAGTGTTGCGGGCCTGCGTAATTGCGAAATTCAGATGGTGCCGACGGCCCTTTGGGTGGGGCTGC
AGCCAGAAGGGTCGCAAAAGCGCCGAGGCCAACCCACGCAGCCCACAAATGCACGCTTGGTAACCGAGAA
TTCGAATGGCCATGGGACGTCGACCTGAGGTAATTATAACCCGGGCCCTATATATGGATCCAATTGCAAT
GATCGTCGACAGGAGGACTCTATGAAATTTGGAAACTTTTTGCTTACATACCAACCTCCCCAATTTTCTC
AAACAGAGGTAATGAAACGTTTGGTTAAATTAGGTCGCATCTCTGAGGAGTGTGGTTTTGATACCGTATG
GTTACTGGAGCATCATTTCACGGAGTTTGGTTTGCTTGGTAACCCTTATGTCGCTGCTGCATATTTACTT
GGCGCGACTAAAAAATTGAATGTAGGAACTGCCGCTATTGTTCTTCCCACAGCCCATCCAGTACGCCAAC
TTGAAGATGTGAATTTATTGGATCAAATGTCAAAAGGACGATTTCGGTTTGGTATTTGCCGAGGGCTTTA
CAACAAGGACTTTCGCGTATTCGGCACAGATATGAATAACAGTCGCGCCTTAGCGGAATGCTGGTACGGG
CTGATAAAGAATGGCATGACAGAGGGATATATGGAAGCTGATAATGAACATATCAAGTTCCATAAGGTAA
AAGTAAACCCCGCGGCGTATAGCAGAGGTGGCGCACCGGTTTATGTGGTGGCTGAATCAGCTTCGACGAC
TGAGTGGGCTGCTCAATTTGGCCTACCGATGATATTAAGTTGGATTATAAATACTAACGAAAAGAAAGCA
CAACTTGAGCTTTATAATGAAGTGGCTCAAGAATATGGGCACGATATTCATAATATCGACCATTGCTTAT
CATATATAACATCTGTAGATCATGACTCAATTAAAGCGAAAGAGATTTGCCGGAAATTTCTGGGGCATTG
GTATGATTCTTATGTGAATGCTACGACTATTTTTGATGATTCAGACCAAACAAGAGGTTATGATTTCAAT
AAAGGGCAGTGGCGTGACTTTGTATTAAAAGGACATAAAGATACTAATCGCCGTATTGATTACAGTTACG
AAATCAATCCCGTGGGAACGCCGCAGGAATGTATTGACATAATTCAAAAAGACATTGATGCTACAGGAAT
ATCAAATATTTGTTGTGGATTTGAAGCTAATGGAACAGTAGACGAAATTATTGCTTCCATGAAGCTCTTC
CAGTCTGATGTCATGCCATTTCTTAAAGAAAAACAACGTTCGCTATTATATTAGCTAAGGAGAAAGAAAT
GAAATTTGGATTGTTCTTCCTTAACTTCATCAATTCAACAACTGTTCAAGAACAAAGTATAGTTCGCATG
CAGGAAATAACGGAGTATGTTGATAAGTTGAATTTTGAACAGATTTTAGTGTATGAAAATCATTTTTCAG
ATAATGGTGTTGTCGGCGCTCCTCTGACTGTTTCTGGTTTTCTGCTCGGTTTAACAGAGAAAATTAAAAT
TGGTTCATTAAATCACATCATTACAACTCATCATCCTGTCGCCATAGCGGAGGAAGCTTGCTTATTGGAT
CAGTTAAGTGAAGGGAGATTTATTTTAGGGTTTAGTGATTGCGAAAAAAAAGATGAAATGCATTTTTTTA
ATCGCCCGGTTGAATATCAACAGCAACTATTTGAAGAGTGTTATGAAATCATTAACGATGCTTTAACAAC
AGGCTATTGTAATCCAGATAACGATTTTTATAGCTTCCCTAAAATATCTGTAAATCCCCATGCTTATACG
CCAGGCGGACCTCGGAAATATGTAACAGCAACCAGTCATCATATTGTTGAGTGGGCGGCCAAAAAAGGTA
TTCCTCTCATCTTTAAGTGGGATGATTCTAATGATGTTAGATATGAATATGCTGAAAGATATAAAGCCGT
TGCGGATAAATATGACGTTGACCTATCAGAGATAGACCATCAGTTAATGATATTAGTTAACTATAACGAA
GATAGTAATAAAGCTAAACAAGAGACGCGTGCATTTATTAGTGATTATGTTCTTGAAATGCACCCTAATG
AAAATTTCGAAAATAAACTTGAAGAAATAATTGCAGAAAACGCTGTCGGAAATTATACGGAGTGTATAAC
TGCGGCTAAGTTGGCAATTGAAAAGTGTGGTGCGAAAAGTGTATTGCTGTCCTTTGAACCAATGAATGAT
TTGATGAGCCAAAAAAATGTAATCAATATTGTTGATGATAATATTAAGAAGTACCACATGAAATATACCT
AATAGGTACCAGGAGGATGGCAAATATGACTAAAAAAATTTCATTCATTATTAACGGCCAGGTTGAAATC
TTTCCCGAAAGTGATGATTTAGTGCAATCCATTAATTTTGGTGATAATAGTGTTTACCTGCCAATATTGA
ATGACTCTCATGTAAAAAACATTATTGATTGTAATGGAAATAACGAATTACGGTTGCATAACATTGTCAA
TTTTCTCTATACGGTAGGGCAAAGATGGAAAAATGAAGAATACTCAAGACGCAGGACATACATTCGTGAC
TTAAAAAAATATATGGGATATTCAGAAGAAATGGCTAAGCTAGAGGCCAATTGGATATCTATGATTTTAT
GTTCTAAAGGCGGCCTTTATGATGTTGTAGAAAATGAACTTGGTTCTCGCCATATCATGGATGAATGGCT
ACCTCAGGATGAAAGTTATGTTCGGGCTTTTCCGAAAGGTAAATCTGTACATCTGTTGGCAGGTAATGTT
CCATTATCTGGGATCATGTCTATATTACGCGCAATTTTAACTAAGAATCAGTGTATTATAAAAACATCGT
CAACCGATCCTTTTACCGCTAATGCATTAGCGTTAAGTTTTATTGATGTAGACCCTAATCATCCGATAAC
GCGCTCTTTATCTGTTATATATTGGCCCCACCAAGGTGATACATCACTCGCAAAAGAAATTATGCGACAT
GCGGATGTTATTGTCGCTTGGGGAGGGCCAGATGCGATTAATTGGGCGGTAGAGCATGCGCCATCTTATG
CTGATGTGATTAAATTTGGTTCTAAAAAGAGTCTTTGCATTATCGATAATCCTGTTGATTTGACGTCCGC
AGCGACAGGTGCGGCTCATGATGTTTGTTTTTACGATCAGCGAGCTTGTTTTTCTGCCCAAAACATATAT
TACATGGGAAATCATTATGAGGAATTTAAGTTAGCGTTGATAGAAAAACTTAATCTATATGCGCATATAT
TACCGAATGCCAAAAAAGATTTTGATGAAAAGGCGGCCTATTCTTTAGTTCAAAAAGAAAGCTTGTTTGC
TGGATTAAAAGTAGAGGTGGATATTCATCAACGTTGGATGATTATTGAGTCAAATGCAGGTGTGGAATTT
AATCAACCACTTGGCAGATGTGTGTACCTTCATCACGTCGATAATATTGAGCAAATATTGCCTTATGTTC
AAAAAAATAAGACGCAAACCATATCTATTTTTCCTTGGGAGTCATCATTTAAATATCGAGATGCGTTAGC
ATTAAAAGGTGCGGAAAGGATTGTAGAAGCAGGAATGAATAACATATTTCGAGTTGGTGGATCTCATGAC
GGAATGAGACCGTTGCAACGATTAGTGACATATATTTCTCATGAAAGGCCATCTAACTATACGGCTAAGG
ATGTTGCGGTTGAAATAGAACAGACTCGATTCCTGGAAGAAGATAAGTTCCTTGTATTTGTCCCATAATA
GGTAAAAGTATGGAAAATGAATCAAAATATAAAACCATCGACCACGTTATTTGTGTTGAAGGAAATAAAA
AAATTCATGTTTGGGAAACGCTGCCAGAAGAAAACAGCCCAAAGAGAAAGAATGCCATTATTATTGCGTC
TGGTTTTGCCCGCAGGATGGATCATTTTGCTGGTCTGGCGGAATATTTATCGCGGAATGGATTTCATGTG
ATCCGCTATGATTCGCTTCACCACGTTGGATTGAGTTCAGGGACAATTGATGAATTTACAATGTCTATAG
GAAAGCAGAGCTTGTTAGCAGTGGTTGATTGGTTAACTACACGAAAAATAAATAACTTCGGTATGTTGGC
TTCAAGCTTATCTGCGCGGATAGCTTATGCAAGCCTATCTGAAATCAATGCTTCGTTTTTAATCACCGCA
GTCGGTGTTGTTAACTTAAGATATTCTCTTGAAAGAGCTTTAGGGTTTGATTATCTCAGTCTACCCATTA
ATGAATTGCCGGATAATCTAGATTTTGAAGGCCATAAATTGGGTGCTGAAGTCTTTGCGAGAGATTGTCT
TGATTTTGGTTGGGAAGATTTAGCTTCTACAATTAATAACATGATGTATCTTGATATACCGTTTATTGCT
TTTACTGCAAATAACGATAATTGGGTCAAGCAAGATGAAGTTATCACATTGTTATCAAATATTCGTAGTA
ATCGATGCAAGATATATTCTTTGTTAGGAAGTTCGCATGACTTGAGTGAAAATTTAGTGGTCCTGCGCAA
TTTTTATCAATCGGTTACGAAAGCCGCTATCGCGATGGATAATGATCATCTGGATATTGATGTTGATATT
ACTGAACCGTCATTTGAACATTTAACTATTGCGACAGTCAATGAACGCCGAATGAGAATTGAGATTGAAA
ATCAAGCAATTTCTCTGTCTTAAAGGATCCTGAGGAGGAAAAACAGGTATGACTTCATATGTTGATAAAC
AAGAAATTACAGCAAGCTCAGAAATTGATGATTTGATTTTTTCGAGCGATCCATTAGTGTGGTCTTACGA
CGAGCAGGAAAAAATCAGAAAGAAACTTGTGCTTGATGCATTTCGTAATCATTATAAACATTGTCGAGAA
TATCGTCACTACTGTCAGGCACACAAAGTAGATGACAATATTACGGAAATTGATGACATACCTGTATTCC
CAACATCGGTTTTTAAGTTTACTCGCTTATTAACTTCTCAGGAAAACGAGATTGAAAGTTGGTTTACCAG
TAGCGGCACGAATGGTTTAAAAAGTCAGGTGGCGCGTGACAGATTAAGTATTGAGAGACTCTTAGGCTCT
GTGAGTTATGGCATGAAATATGTTGGTAGTTGGTTTGATCATCAAATAGAATTAGTCAATTTGGGACCAG
ATAGATTTAATGCTCATAATATTTGGTTTAAATATGTTATGAGTTTGGTGGAATTGTTATATCCTACGAC
ATTTACCGTAACAGAAGAACGAATAGATTTTGTTAAAACATTGAATAGTCTTGAACGAATAAAAAATCAA
GGGAAAGATCTTTGTCTTATTGGTTCGCCATACTTTATTTATTTACTCTGCCATTATATGAAAGATAAAA
AAATCTCATTTTCTGGAGATAAAAGCCTTTATATCATAACCGGAGGCGGCTGGAAAAGTTACGAAAAAGA
ATCTCTGAAACGTGATGATTTCAATCATCTTTTATTTGATACTTTCAATCTCAGTGATATTAGTCAGATC
CGAGATATATTTAATCAAGTTGAACTCAACACTTGTTTCTTTGAGGATGAAATGCAGCGTAAACATGTTC
CGCCGTGGGTATATGCGCGAGCGCTTGATCCTGAAACGTTGAAACCTGTACCTGATGGAACGCCGGGGTT
GATGAGTTATATGGATGCGTCAGCAACCAGTTATCCAGCATTTATTGTTACCGATGATGTCGGGATAATT
AGCAGAGAATATGGTAAGTATCCCGGCGTGCTCGTTGAAATTTTACGTCGCGTCAATACGAGGACGCAGA
AAGGGTGTGCTTTAAGCTTAACCGAAGCGTTTGATAGTTGATATCCTGCAATCAAGCTTATCGATGTCGA
CGTAGTTAACTAGCGTACGATCGACTGCCAGGCATCAAATAAAACGAAAGGCTCAGTCGAAAGACTGGGC
CTTTCGTTTTATCTGTTGTTTGTCCGGCCATCATGGCCGCGGTGATCA
Features (pLannotate 1.2.2; 14 found; start..end, strand, type, name):
    511..1623    +  CDS            33: VINT_BPML5 - Also known as int. Protein inferred from homology: Swiss-Prot protein existence level 3. Integrase is necessary for integration of the phage into the host genome by site-specific recombination. From Mycobacterium phage L5 (Mycobacteriophage L5).
   1685..1789    -  CDS            32 (fragment): VG32_BPML5 - Protein predicted: Swiss-Prot protein existence level 4. From Mycobacterium phage L5 (Mycobacteriophage L5).
   1907..2722    +  CDS            KanR: aminoglycoside phosphotransferase; aph(3')-Ia; confers resistance to kanamycin in bacteria or G418 (Geneticin®) in eukaryotes
   2863..3006    +  CDS            TRA2_ECOLX (fragment): Protein predicted: Swiss-Prot protein existence level 4. Required for transposition of transposon Tn903. From Escherichia coli.
   3054..3642    +  rep_origin     ori: high-copy-number ColE1/pMB1/pBR322/pUC origin of replication
   3746..3892    +  CDS            Y3661_MYCTU (fragment): Experimental evidence at protein level: Swiss-Prot protein existence level 1. From Mycobacterium tuberculosis (strain ATCC 25618 / H37Rv).
   4022..4334    +  ncRNA          Ms1: Accession: RF02566 - Mycobacterium smegmatis small RNA 1
   4362..5444    +  CDS            LuxA: LuxA luciferase subunit; luxA; from the Photorhabdus luminescens bioluminescence operon
   5459..6442    +  CDS            LuxB: LuxB luciferase subunit; luxB; from the Photorhabdus luminescens bioluminescence operon
   6466..7908    +  CDS            LuxC: LuxC fatty acid reductase; luxC; from the Photorhabdus luminescens bioluminescence operon
   7920..8843    +  CDS            LuxD: LuxD acyltransferase; luxD; from the Photorhabdus luminescens bioluminescence operon
   8869..9981    +  CDS            LuxE: LuxE; luxE; from the Photorhabdus luminescens bioluminescence operon
  10046..10092   +  terminator     rrnB T1 terminator: transcription terminator T1 from the E. coli rrnB gene
  10125..98      -  CDS            34.1 (fragment) (across the origin): VG341_BPMD2 - Protein predicted: Swiss-Prot protein existence level 4. Putative excisionase. From Mycobacterium phage D29 (Mycobacteriophage D29).
